>Addgene plasmid #27779 | pUT1397-HQ858729 | depositor full sequence | sequence record 13083 | Author sequence
CAAATAATGATTTTATTTTGACTGATAGTGACCTGTTCGTTGCAACAAATTGATGAGCAATGCTTTTTTA
TAATGCCAACTTTGTACAAAAAAGCAGGCTCCGCGGCCGCCTTGTTTAACTTTAAGAAGGAGCCCTTCAC
CATGCCTCGGGATGGCGCGCAGGCGGCGCCGCCACCGGAGCGCGGCGAGATGGACGAGGTGGTAGAGGCG
GACCCGGATACGGAGGCGGAGGATCAGGAGGAGAGGTGGGCGAGGCTGCTGCCGGAGCTGCTCTCCGACG
TGGTGCGGCGCGTCGAGGCGTCCGGCGGCGAGCGGTGGCCGGCGCGGAAGGACGTCGTCTCCTGCGCCTG
CGTGTGCCGCCGGTGGCGGGAGGCCGCCGTCTCCGTCGTGCGTCCGCCGGCGGAGTCCGGCAAGATCACC
TTCCCCTCCTCGCTCAAGCAGCCAGGGCCAAGGGAGAGACCAATGCAGTGCTTTATCAAGAGGAATAAGA
ACAACTCTACATTCTACCTCTACCTTGGCTTCACAAGTTCACCTGTGGATAAAGGGAAGTTTCTCATGGC
TGCTAGAAGATTTAGGCGTGGTCCCCATACCGAGTACATTATATCTCTTGATGCAGAAGACTTATCACAA
GGGAGCAATGCATACATGGGGAAACTGAGATCTGATTTCTGGGGGACAAACTTCAAAATATATGATAGCA
AGCCACCATATGATGGTGCTAAAGCATCAAGTAGTCGATCTAGTCGTCGTTTCGGAAGCAGAAGGATTAG
TCCCCAGGTATCGGCTGGCAATTATGAAGTTGGACAGGTTTCATACAAATACAACTTGCTCAAATCCAGA
GGCCCCAGGAGAATGTATTGCACTCTCGAATGCCCTTCAGCCCAAGAGACTTGGGAAAACTCACTCAAGA
CAAAGTTCAGGCGCCCCCTGGGCCCCACAACTTTACGAAATAAAGCACCCCGCTGGCATGAGCACCTGCA
ATGCTGGTGCTTAAACTTCCATGGGCGGGTAACAGTTGCATCAGTCAAGAATTTCCAGCTTGTGGCTGCT
GCCGACCCCAGTGAGCCTACTACCAACGTGGATGATGAAACGGTTCTGCTGCAGTTTGGTAAGGTCGATA
GCGATATGTTCACAATGGATTACCGGCAACCACTCTCCGCGTTTCAAGCATTTGCCATCAGCCTCAGCAG
CTTTGGGACCAAGCTAGCCTGTGAAAAGGGTGGGCGCGCCGACCCAGCTTTCTTGTACAAAGTTGGCATT
ATAAGAAAGCATTGCTTATCAATTTGTTGCAACGAACAGGTCACTATCAGTCAAAATAAAATCATTATTT
GCCATCCAGCTGATATCCCCTATAGTGAGTCGTATTACATGGTCATAGCTGTTTCCTGGCAGCTCTGGCC
CGTGTCTCAAAATCTCTGATGTTACATTGCACAAGATAAAAATATATCATCATGAACAATAAAACTGTCT
GCTTACATAAACAGTAATACAAGGGGTGTTATGAGCCATATTCAACGGGAAACGTCGAGGCCGCGATTAA
ATTCCAACATGGATGCTGATTTATATGGGTATAAATGGGCTCGCGATAATGTCGGGCAATCAGGTGCGAC
AATCTATCGCTTGTATGGGAAGCCCGATGCGCCAGAGTTGTTTCTGAAACATGGCAAAGGTAGCGTTGCC
AATGATGTTACAGATGAGATGGTCAGACTAAACTGGCTGACGGAATTTATGCCTCTTCCGACCATCAAGC
ATTTTATCCGTACTCCTGATGATGCATGGTTACTCACCACTGCGATCCCCGGAAAAACAGCATTCCAGGT
ATTAGAAGAATATCCTGATTCAGGTGAAAATATTGTTGATGCGCTGGCAGTGTTCCTGCGCCGGTTGCAT
TCGATTCCTGTTTGTAATTGTCCTTTTAACAGCGATCGCGTATTTCGTCTCGCTCAGGCGCAATCACGAA
TGAATAACGGTTTGGTTGATGCGAGTGATTTTGATGACGAGCGTAATGGCTGGCCTGTTGAACAAGTCTG
GAAAGAAATGCATAAACTTTTGCCATTCTCACCGGATTCAGTCGTCACTCATGGTGATTTCTCACTTGAT
AACCTTATTTTTGACGAGGGGAAATTAATAGGTTGTATTGATGTTGGACGAGTCGGAATCGCAGACCGAT
ACCAGGATCTTGCCATCCTATGGAACTGCCTCGGTGAGTTTTCTCCTTCATTACAGAAACGGCTTTTTCA
AAAATATGGTATTGATAATCCTGATATGAATAAATTGCAGTTTCATTTGATGCTCGATGAGTTTTTCTAA
TCAGAATTGGTTAATTGGTTGTAACACTGGCAGAGCATTACGCTGACTTGACGGGACGGCGCAAGCTCAT
GACCAAAATCCCTTAACGTGAGTTACGCGTCGTTCCACTGAGCGTCAGACCCCGTAGAAAAGATCAAAGG
ATCTTCTTGAGATCCTTTTTTTCTGCGCGTAATCTGCTGCTTGCAAACAAAAAAACCACCGCTACCAGCG
GTGGTTTGTTTGCCGGATCAAGAGCTACCAACTCTTTTTCCGAAGGTAACTGGCTTCAGCAGAGCGCAGA
TACCAAATACTGTCCTTCTAGTGTAGCCGTAGTTAGGCCACCACTTCAAGAACTCTGTAGCACCGCCTAC
ATACCTCGCTCTGCTAATCCTGTTACCAGTGGCTGCTGCCAGTGGCGATAAGTCGTGTCTTACCGGGTTG
GACTCAAGACGATAGTTACCGGATAAGGCGCAGCGGTCGGGCTGAACGGGGGGTTCGTGCACACAGCCCA
GCTTGGAGCGAACGACCTACACCGAACTGAGATACCTACAGCGTGAGCATTGAGAAAGCGCCACGCTTCC
CGAAGGGAGAAAGGCGGACAGGTATCCGGTAAGCGGCAGGGTCGGAACAGGAGAGCGCACGAGGGAGCTT
CCAGGGGGAAACGCCTGGTATCTTTATAGTCCTGTCGGGTTTCGCCACCTCTGACTTGAGCGTCGATTTT
TGTGATGCTCGTCAGGGGGGCGGAGCCTATGGAAAAACGCCAGCAACGCGGCCTTTTTACGGTTCCTGGC
CTTTTGCTGGCCTTTTGCTCACATGTTCTTTCCTGCGTTATCCCCTGATTCTGTGGATAACCGTATTACC
GCCTTTGAGTGAGCTGATACCGCTCGCCGCAGCCGAACGACCGAGCGCAGCGAGTCAGTGAGCGAGGAAG
CGGAAGAGCGCCCAATACGCAAACCGCCTCTCCCCGCGCGTTGGCCGATTCATTAATGCAGCTGGCACGA
CAGGTTTCCCGACTGGAAAGCGGGCAGTGAGCGCAACGCAATTAATACGCGTACCGCTAGCCAGGAAGAG
TTTGTAGAAACGCAAAAAGGCCATCCGTCAGGATGGCCTTCTGCTTAGTTTGATGCCTGGCAGTTTATGG
CGGGCGTCCTGCCCGCCACCCTCCGGGCCGTTGCTTCACAACGTTCAAATCCGCTCCCGGCGGATTTGTC
CTACTCAGGAGAGCGTTCACCGACAAACAACAGATAAAACGAAAGGCCCAGTCTTCCGACTGAGCCTTTC
GTTTTATTTGATGCCTGGCAGTTCCCTACTCTCGCGTTAACGCTAGCATGGATGTTTTCCCAGTCACGAC
GTTGTAAAACGACGGCCAGTCTTAAGCTCGGGCCC
Features (pLannotate 1.2.2; 11 found; start..end, strand, type, name):
      1..100     +  protein_bind   attL1: mutant version of attL; recombination site for the Gateway® LR reaction LR Clonase™
    112..132     +  RBS            RBS: efficient ribosome binding site from bacteriophage T7 gene 10 (Olins and Rangwala, 1989)
    142..1215    +  CDS            TULP1: TLP1_ORYSJ - Also known as TULP9. Experimental evidence at transcript level: Swiss-Prot protein existence level 2. From Oryza sativa subsp. japonica (Rice).
   1232..1331    -  protein_bind   attL2: mutant version of attL; recombination site for the Gateway® LR reaction LR Clonase™
   1349..1367    -  promoter       T7 promoter: promoter for bacteriophage T7 RNA polymerase
   1501..2310    +  CDS            KanR: aminoglycoside phosphotransferase; aph(3')-Ia; confers resistance to kanamycin in bacteria or G418 (Geneticin®) in eukaryotes
   2457..3045    +  rep_origin     ori: high-copy-number ColE1/pMB1/pBR322/pUC origin of replication
   3228..3320    +  CDS            lacI (fragment): lac repressor; lacI; The lac repressor binds to the lac operator to inhibit transcription in E. coli. This inhibition can be relieved by adding lactose or isopropyl-β-D-thiogalactopyranoside (IPTG).
   3375..3402    -  terminator     rrnB T2 terminator: transcription terminator T2 from the E. coli rrnB gene
   3534..3577    +  terminator     rrnB T1 terminator: Escherichia coli rrnB; transcription terminator T1 from the E. coli rrnB gene
   3624..3660    -  CDS            lacZα (fragment): LacZα fragment of β-galactosidase; lacZ fragment
