[The description below was written by a language model from this plasmid's Addgene catalogue record and pLannotate feature annotations shown in this document.]
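Description:
pUT1397-HQ858729 is a Gateway entry clone built on the Invitrogen pENTR/SD backbone and carrying a maize (Zea mays) transcription factor open reading frame from the TUB (Tubby-like) family. It is part of a maize transcription factor ORF collection assembled for functional genomics. The plasmid is maintained in E. coli under kanamycin selection, conferred by an aph(3')-Ia aminoglycoside phosphotransferase gene, and replicates from a ColE1/pUC-type origin. The automated annotation calls that origin high-copy, whereas the catalogue entry lists the plasmid as low copy. The annotated sequence totals 3,675 nt, which matches the stated 2,601 bp backbone plus the 1,074 bp insert.

The insert sits between attL1 and attL2 sites, so an LR Clonase reaction can transfer it in a defined orientation into any attR-containing destination vector for expression or functional assays. The 1,074 bp coding sequence was PCR-amplified from a full-length cDNA template and retains its native stop codon, so it suits native or N-terminally tagged expression but not C-terminal fusions. The annotation tool labels this CDS by similarity to a rice Tubby-like protein, consistent with the TUB family assignment, but the recorded source is maize. Just upstream of the ORF, inside attL1, is the bacteriophage T7 gene 10 ribosome binding site characteristic of the "SD" entry backbone, which supports translation in bacteria once the cassette is moved behind a suitable promoter. A T7 promoter lies beyond attL2 on the opposite strand, and rrnB T1 and T2 terminators upstream of the cassette insulate it from read-through transcription. Short lacI and lacZα fragments are backbone remnants with no evident function. The entry clone itself has no promoter driving the ORF in the sense direction.
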