Addgene plasmid #27779: pUT1397-HQ858729
Depositing lab: John Gray & Erich Grotewold. Depositing organization: University of Toledo. Publication: The Maize TFome--development of a transcription factor open reading frame collection for functional genomics. Burdo B, Gray J, Goetting-Minesky MP, Wittler B, Hunt M, Li T, Velliquette D, Thomas J, Gentzel I, dos Santos Brito M, Mejia-Guerra MK, Connolly LN, Qaisi D, Li W, Casas MI, Doseff AI, Grotewold E. Plant J. 2014 Oct;80(2):356-66. doi: 10.1111/tpj.12623. Epub 2014 Aug 26. PubMed 25053252.
Backbone
  Vector backbone: pENTR/SD
  Backbone manufacturer: Invitrogen
  Backbone size w/o insert (bp): 2601
  Vector type: Entry vector
Growth in bacteria
  Bacterial resistance: Kanamycin, 50 μg/mL
  Growth temperature: 37°C
  Growth strain: DH5alpha
  Growth instructions: E. coli TOP10
  Copy number: Low Copy
Gene/Insert
  Gene/Insert name: TUB transcription factor from DV507382
  Species: Zea mays
  Insert size (bp): 1074
  GenBank ID: HQ858729
  Cloning method: Restriction Enzyme
  Sequencing primers: 5′ M13 For; 3′ M13 Rev
Terms and licenses: Academic/Nonprofit Terms; Industry Terms: Not Available to Industry
Depositor comments: This CDS was amplified using PCR from a full length cDNA template from the Maize Full-length cDNA Project (www.maizecdna.org) and the PCR product included the stop codon. The PCR product was cloned into a Gateway pENTR/SD vector. Further information on this gene may be obtained at www.grassius.org using the GenBank number. (The second half of the plasmid name is the GenBank Number for the sequence of the insert)
How to cite: pUT1397-HQ858729 was a gift from John Gray & Erich Grotewold (Addgene plasmid # 27779 ; http://n2t.net/addgene:27779 ; RRID:Addgene_27779)
