>Addgene plasmid #27779 | pUT1397-HQ858729 | addgene partial sequence | sequence record 34101 | 27779 with M13pUC-fwd
CCAATAATGATTTTATTTTGACTGATAGTGACCTGTTCGTTGCAACAAATTGATGAGCAATGCTTTTTTA
TAATGCCAACTTTGTACAAAAAAGCAGGCTCCGCGGCCGCCTTGTTTAACTTTAAGAAGGAGCCCTTCAC
CATGCCTCGGGATGGCGCGCAGGCGGCGCCGCCACCGGAGCGCGGCGAGATGGACGAGGTGGTAGAGGCG
GACCCGGATACGGAGGCGGAGGATCAGGAGGAGAGGTGGGCGAGGCTGCTGCCGGAGCTGCTCTCCGACG
TGGTGCGGCGCGTCGAGGCGTCCGGCGGCGAGCGGTGGCCGGCGCGGAAGGACGTCGTCTCCTGCGCCTG
CGTGTGCCGCCGGTGGCGGGAGGCCGCCGTCTCCGTCGTGCGTCCGCCGGCGGAGTCCGGCAAGATCACC
TTCCCCTCCTCGCTCAAGCAGCCAGGGCCAAGGGAGAGACCAATGCAGTGCTTTATCAAGAGGAATAAGA
ACAACTCTACATTCTACCTCTACCTTGGCTTCACAAGTTCACCTGTGGATAAAGGGAAGTTTCTCATGGC
TGCTAGAAGATTTAGGCGTGGTCCCCATACCGAGTACATTATATCTCTTGATGCAGAAGACTTATCACAA
GGGAGCAATGCATACATGGGGAAACTGAGATCTGATTTCTGGGGGACAAACTTCAAAATATATGATAGCA
AGCCACCATATGATGGTGCTAAAGCATCAAGTAGTCGATCTAGTCGTCGTTTCGGAAGCAGAAGGATTAG
TCC
